>Addgene plasmid #183489 | pNCS-Clover4-LUMABS-VCA | addgene full sequence | sequence record 368398 | Addgene NGS Result
GATCTCGATCCCGCGAAATTAATACGACTCACTATAGGGAGACCACAACGGTTTCCCTCTAGAATCACCG
AGTTTATTCTTGACACCTGATGCGATGAATGATATAATAGGAAAGTACTGTTTTGTTTAACTTTAAGAAG
GAGATATACATATGCGGGGTTCTCATCATCATCATCATCATGGTATGGCTAGCATGACTGGTGGACAGCA
AATGGGTCGGGATCTGTACGACGATGACGATAAGGATCCGATGGGCAGCAGCCATCATCATCATCATCAC
AGCAGCGGCCTGGTGCCGCGCGGCAGCCATATGGCTAGCGACGACAACTTTATATACAAGGCGAAGGCGC
TCTATCCCTATGATGCAGATGATGATGACGCATACGAAATCTCATTCGAACAAAATGAAATCCTTCAGGT
ATCAGACATTGAGGGGCGGTGGTGGAAAGCCCGCCGCGCCAATGGAGAGACAGGCATCATCCCGTCGAAT
TATGTTCAGTTGATTGACGGTCCTGAGGAAATGCATCGGGGCGGCTCGGGAGGCTCAGGCAGCCATGGAT
CCATGGTGAGCAAGGGCGAAGAGCTGTTCACCGGGGTGGTGCCCATCCTGGTCGAGCTGGACGGCGACGT
AAACGGCCACAAGTTCAGCGTCCGCGGCGAGGGCGAGGGCGATGCCACCAACGGCAAGCTGACCCTGAAG
TTCATCTGCACCACCGGCAAGCTGCCCGTGCCCTGGCCCACCCTCGTGACCACCTTCGGCTACGGCGTGG
CCTGCTTCGCCAGGTACCCCGACCACATGAAGCTGCACGACTTCTTCAAGGCCGCCATGCCCGAAGGCTA
CGTCCAGGAGCGCACCATCTCTTTCGAGGACGACGGTACCTACAAGACCCGCGCCGAGGTGAAGTTCGAG
GGCGACACCCTGGTGAACCGCATCGAGCTGAAGGGCATCGACTTCAAGGAGGACGGCAACATCCTGGGGC
ACAAGCTGGAGTACAACTTCAACAGCCACAACGTCTATATCATGGCCGACAAGGCCAAGAACGGCATCAA
GGCTAACTTCAAGATCTACCACAACGTTGAGGACGGCAGCGTGCAGGTGGCCGACCACTACCAGCAGAAC
ACCCCCATCGGCGACGGCCCCGTGCTGCTGCCCGACAACCACTACCTGAGCCATCAGTCCACCCTGAGCA
AAGACCCCAACGAGAAGCGCGATCACATGGTCCTGGTGGAGCGCGTGACCGCCGCCGGGATTACACATGG
CATGGACGAGCTGTACAAGGAATTCTCGGGCGGAAGCACCGCGGTTGCGCAAAGCGCGACCCCGAGCGTT
AGCAGCAGCATTAGCAGCCTGCGTGCGGCGACCAGCGGTGCGACCGCGGCGGCGAGCGCGGCGGCGGCGG
TGGATACCGGTAGCGGTGGTGGCGGTCAACCGCACGACACCGCGCCGCGTGGTGCGCGTAAAAAGCAGGG
GGGTTCGGGTGGTTCAGGCGGCTCAGGAGGCTCCGGGGGTTCCGGAGGGAGCGGTGCTGAAGCCGCAGCC
AAGGAAGCAGCAGCTAAAGAGGCCGCTGCGAAGGAAGCTGCCGCAAAGGAGGCGGCGGCGAAAGAGGCGG
CAGCAAAAGCCGGATCTGGTGGCAGTGGTGGCTCCGGCGGGTCAGGTGGCAGCGGGGGATCAGGAGCTGA
GGCAGCCGCCAAAGAGGCTGCGGCCAAGGAGGCCGCCGCTAAAGAAGCCGCGGCAAAAGAGGCAGCGGCA
AAGGAAGCGGCTGCGAAAGCCGGAAGTGGTGGGTCGGGCGGCTCCGGTGGCTCTGGCGGCAGTGGCGGTA
GTGGCGGGAGCACCGCGGTGGCGCAGAGCGCGACCCCGAGCGTGAGCAGCAGCATCAGCAGCCTGCGTGC
GGCGACCAGCGGCGCGACCGCGGCGGCGAGCGCGGCGGCGGCGGTTGACACCGGTAGCGGCGGTGGCGGT
CAGCCGCACGATACCGCGCCGCGTGGCGCGCGTAAGAAACAAGGAGGCAGCATGGTCTTCACACTCGAAG
ATTTCGTTGGGGACTGGCGACAGACAGCCGGCTACAACCTGGACCAAGTCCTTGAACAGGGAGGTGTGTC
CAGTTTGTTTCAGAATCTCGGGGTGTCCGTAACTCCGATCCAAAGGATTGTCCTGAGCGGTGAAAATGGG
CTGAAGATCGACATCCATGTCATCATCCCGTATGAAGGTCTGAGCGGCGACCAAATGGGCCAGATCGAAA
AAATTTTTAAGGTGGTGTACCCTGTGGATGATCATCACTTTAAGGTGATCCTGCACTATGGCACACTGGT
AATCGACGGGGTTACGCCGAACATGATCGACTATTTCGGACGGCCGTATGAAGGCATCGCCGTGTTCGAC
GGCAAAAAGATCACTGTAACAGGGACCCTGTGGAACGGCAACAAAATTATCGACGAGCGCCTGATCAACC
CCGACGGCTCCCTGCTGTTCCGAGTAACCATCAACGGAGTGACCGGCTGGCGGCTGTGCGAACGCATTCT
GGCGTCTAGCGGTGGAGGATCTATTCGTTCAAAGCCGCTGCCACCCCTACCCGTGACCGGGTAATGAATT
CGAAGCTTGATCCGGCTGCTAACAAAGCCCGAAAGGAAGCTGAGTTGGCTGCTGCCACCGCTGAGCAATA
ACTAGCATAACCCCTTGGGGCCTCTAAACGGGTCTTGAGGGGTTTTTTGCTGAAAGGAGGAACTATATCC
GGATCTGGCGTAATAGCGAAGAGGCCCGCACCGATCGCCCTTCCCAACAGTTGCGCAGCCTGAATGGCGA
ATGGG
[124 nt withheld, positions 2806-2929]
C
[91 nt withheld, positions 2931-3021]
A
[49 nt withheld, positions 3023-3071]
CCTTTGACGTTGGAGTCCACGTTCTTT
[37 nt withheld, positions 3099-3135]
ACCCTATCTCGGTCTATTCTTTTGATTTATAAGGGATTTTGCCGATTTCGGCCTATTGGTTAAAAAATGA
GCTGATTTAACAAAAATTTAACGCGAATTTTAACAAAATATTAACGCTTACAATTTAGGTGGCACTTTTC
GGGGAAATGTGCGCGGAACCCCTATTTGTTTATTTTTCTAAATACATTCAAATATGTATCCGCTCATGAG
ACAATAACCCTGATAAATGCTTCAATAATATTGAAAAAGGAAGAGTATGAGTATTCAACATTTCCGTGTC
GCCCTTATTCCCTTTTTTGCGGCATTTTGCCTTCCTGTTTTTGCTCACCCAGAAACGCTGGTGAAAGTAA
AAGATGCTGAAGATCAGTTGGGTGCACGAGTGGGTTACATCGAACTGGATCTCAACAGCGGTAAGATCCT
TGAGAGTTTTCGCCCCGAAGAACGTTTTCCAATGATGAGCACTTTTAAAGTTCTGCTATGTGGCGCGGTA
TTATCCCGTATTGACGCCGGGCAAGAGCAACTCGGTCGCCGCATACACTATTCTCAGAATGACTTGGTTG
AGTACTCACCAGTCACAGAAAAGCATCTTACGGATGGCATGACAGTAAGAGAATTATGCAGTGCTGCCAT
AACCATGAGTGATAACACTGCGGCCAACTTACTTCTGACAACGATCGGAGGACCGAAGGAGCTAACCGCT
TTTTTGCACAACATGGGGGATCATGTAACTCGCCTTGATCGTTGGGAACCGGAGCTGAATGAAGCCATAC
CAAACGACGAGCGTGACACCACGATGCCTGTAGCAATGGCAACAACGTTGCGCAAACTATTAACTGGCGA
ACTACTTACTCTAGCTTCCCGGCAACAATTAATAGACTGGATGGAGGCGGATAAAGTTGCAGGACCACTT
CTGCGCTCGGCCCTTCCGGCTGGCTGGTTTATTGCTGATAAATCTGGAGCCGGTGAGCGTGGGTCTCGCG
GTATCATTGCAGCACTGGGGCCAGATGGTAAGCCCTCCCGTATCGTAGTTATCTACACGACGGGGAGTCA
GGCAACTATGGATGAACGAAATAGACAGATCGCTGAGATAGGTGCCTCACTGATTAAGCATTGGTAACTG
TCAGACCAAGTTTACTCATATATACTTTAGATTGATTTAAAACTTCATTTTTAATTTAAAAGGATCTAGG
TGAAGATCCTTTTTGATAATCTCATGACCAAAATCCCTTAACGTGAGTTTTCGTTCCACTGAGCGTCAGA
CCCCGTAGAAAAGATCAAAGGATCTTCTTGAGATCCTTTTTTTCTGCGCGTAATCTGCTGCTTGCAAACA
AAAAAACCACCGCTACCAGCGGTGGTTTGTTTGCCGGATCAAGAGCTACCAACTCTTTTTCCGAAGGTAA
CTGGCTTCAGCAGAGCGCAGATACCAAATACTGTTCTTCTAGTGTAGCCGTAGTTAGGCCACCACTTCAA
GAACTCTGTAGCACCGCCTACATACCTCGCTCTGCTAATCCTGTTACCAGTGGCTGCTGCCAGTGGCGAT
AAGTCGTGTCTTACCGGGTTGGACTCAAGACGATAGTTACCGGATAAGGCGCAGCGGTCGGGCTGAACGG
GGGGTTCGTGCACACAGCCCAGCTTGGAGCGAACGACCTACACCGAACTGAGATACCTACAGCGTGAGCT
ATGAGAAAGCGCCACGCTTCCCGAAGGGAGAAAGGCGGACAGGTATCCGGTAAGCGGCAGGGTCGGAACA
GGAGAGCGCACGAGGGAGCTTCCAGGGGGAAACGCCTGGTATCTTTATAGTCCTGTCGGGTTTCGCCACC
TCTGACTTGAGCGTCGATTTTTGTGATGCTCGTCAGGGGGGCGGAGCCTATGGAAAAACGCCAGCAACGC
GGCCTTTTTACGGTTCCTGGCCTTTTGCTGGCCTTTTGCTCACATGTTCTTTCCTGCGTTATCCCCTGAT
TCTGTGGATAACCGTATTACCGCCTTTGAGTGAGCTGATACCGCTCGCCGCAGCCGAACGACCGAGCGCA
GCGAGTCAGTGAGCGAGGAAGCGGAAGAGCGCCCAATACGCAAACCGCCTCTCCCCGCGCGTTGGCCGAT
TCATTAATGCAG
Features (pLannotate 1.2.2; 20 found; start..end, strand, type, name):
     20..38      +  promoter       T7 promoter: promoter for bacteriophage T7 RNA polymerase
    122..144     +  RBS            RBS: efficient ribosome binding site from bacteriophage T7 gene 10 (Olins and Rangwala, 1989)
    164..184     +  CDS            capTEV™ (fragment): composite tag for in vivo biotinylation, TEV protease cleavage, and 6xHis tagging
    185..217     +  CDS            T7 tag (gene 10 leader): leader peptide from bacteriophage T7 gene 10 promotes efficient translation in E. coli
    221..244     +  CDS            Xpress™ tag: Xpress™ epitope tag, including an enterokinase recognition and cleavage site
    263..279     +  CDS            capTEV™ (fragment): composite tag for in vivo biotinylation, TEV protease cleavage, and 6xHis tagging
    290..307     +  CDS            thrombin site: thrombin recognition and cleavage site
    320..529     +  CDS            SHO1 (fragment): SHO1_YEAST - Also known as SSU81. Experimental evidence at protein level: Swiss-Prot protein existence level 1. Plasma membrane osmosensor that activates the high osmolarity glycerol (HOG) MAPK signaling pathway in response to high osmolarity. Detects changes in external osmolarity and activates PBS2 through the stimulation of STE11 and targets PBS2 to the plasma membrane. PBS2 activation leads to changes in glycerol production that helps to balance the intracellular and external osmotic pressures. Activates also HOG1 in response to heat stress and mediates resistance to oxidative stress. Invo
    563..1279    +  CDS            Clover: bright green-yellow fluorescent protein derived from GFP (Lam et al., 2012)
   1286..1468    +  CDS            SCP (fragment): SCP_EBVB9 - Experimental evidence at protein level: Swiss-Prot protein existence level 1. Participates in the assembly of the infectious particles by decorating the outer surface of the capsid shell and thus forming a layer between the capsid and the tegument. Complexes composed of the major capsid protein and small capsomere-interacting protein/SCP assemble together in the host cytoplasm and are translocated to the nucleus, where they accumulate and participate in capsid assembly. From Epstein-Barr virus (strain B95-8) (HHV-4) (Human herpesvirus 4).
   1838..2002    +  CDS            SCP (fragment): SCP_EBVB9 - Experimental evidence at protein level: Swiss-Prot protein existence level 1. Participates in the assembly of the infectious particles by decorating the outer surface of the capsid shell and thus forming a layer between the capsid and the tegument. Complexes composed of the major capsid protein and small capsomere-interacting protein/SCP assemble together in the host cytoplasm and are translocated to the nucleus, where they accumulate and participate in capsid assembly. From Epstein-Barr virus (strain B95-8) (HHV-4) (Human herpesvirus 4).
   2012..2525    +  CDS            Nluc (fragment): NanoLuc® luciferase human codon-optimized
   2605..2654    +  CDS            SET1 (fragment): solubility-enhancement tag derived from T7 phage gene 10B
   2662..2709    +  terminator     T7 terminator: transcription terminator for bacteriophage T7 RNA polymerase
   2735..2801    +  CDS            lacZα (fragment): LacZα fragment of β-galactosidase; lacZ fragment
   2806..3234    +  rep_origin     f1 ori (sequence partly withheld): f1 bacteriophage origin of replication; arrow indicates direction of (+) strand synthesis
   3287..3391    +  promoter       AmpR promoter: bla
   3392..4252    +  CDS            AmpR: β-lactamase; bla; confers resistance to ampicillin, carbenicillin, and related antibiotics
   4423..5011    +  rep_origin     ori: high-copy-number ColE1/pMB1/pBR322/pUC origin of replication
   5194..5247    +  CDS            lacI (fragment): lac repressor; lacI; The lac repressor binds to the lac operator to inhibit transcription in E. coli. This inhibition can be relieved by adding lactose or isopropyl-β-D-thiogalactopyranoside (IPTG).
