[The description below was written by a language model from this plasmid's Addgene catalogue record and pLannotate feature annotations shown in this document.]
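Description:
pNCS-Clover4-LUMABS-VCA is a bacterial expression plasmid built on the pNCS backbone. It produces a synthetic, genetically encoded bioluminescent sensor for detecting antibodies against Epstein-Barr virus. It is maintained in E. coli through a high-copy ColE1/pUC-type origin and selected with ampicillin via the β-lactamase gene. An f1 phage origin is also present, along with short residual lacZα and lacI fragments that appear to be backbone remnants.

The annotated expression cassette begins with a T7 promoter and the phage T7 gene 10 ribosome binding site and ends at a T7 terminator. The reading frame opens with an N-terminal leader of tag elements: His-tag-type fragments, the T7 gene 10 leader, an Xpress epitope with its enterokinase site, and a thrombin cleavage site. These would allow purification and detection of the protein.

The sensor follows in this order: a fragment matching the yeast Sho1 protein, the green fluorescent protein Clover (Clover4 according to the construct name), two fragments of the Epstein-Barr virus small capsomere-interacting protein separated by an unannotated stretch of several hundred bases, and NanoLuc luciferase. The viral capsid fragments presumably serve as the VCA epitopes recognised by patient antibodies.

In LUMABS-type designs, energy transfer from the luciferase to the fluorescent protein changes when a bivalent antibody binds the two epitopes, which shifts the emission colour ratio. The Sho1 fragment probably acts as one half of a helper interaction that holds the reporter pair together when no antibody is bound. The record does not describe the roles of these parts or the nature of the intervening linker.
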