Addgene plasmid #183489: pNCS-Clover4-LUMABS-VCA
Purpose: To express the Clover4-LUMABS-VCA sensor for Epstein-barr Virus antibody dection.
Depositing lab: Jun Chu & Zongwen Jin. Depositing organization: Shenzhen Institute of Advanced Technology (SIAT), Chinese Academy of Sciences. Publication: A Genetically Encoded Bioluminescent System for Fast and Highly Sensitive Detection of Antibodies with a Bright Green Fluorescent Protein. Deng M, Yuan J, Yang H, Wu X, Wei X, Du Y, Wong G, Tao Y, Liu G, Jin Z, Chu J. ACS Nano. 2021 Nov 2. doi: 10.1021/acsnano.1c05164. PubMed 34726889.
Backbone
  Vector backbone: pNCS
  Vector type: Bacterial Expression
Growth in bacteria
  Bacterial resistance: Ampicillin, 100 μg/mL
  Growth temperature: 30°C
  Growth strain: DH5alpha
  Copy number: High Copy
Gene/Insert
  Gene/Insert name: Clover4-LUMABS-VCA
  Species: Synthetic
  Cloning method: Unknown
Terms and licenses: Academic/Nonprofit Terms; Industry Terms: Not Available to Industry
How to cite: pNCS-Clover4-LUMABS-VCA was a gift from Jun Chu & Zongwen Jin (Addgene plasmid # 183489 ; http://n2t.net/addgene:183489 ; RRID:Addgene_183489)
